>Addgene plasmid #148077 | pAc5.1B-lambdaN-HA-DmPAN2-K1124EY1127EK1131E-dsRNAres_Y | depositor full sequence | sequence record 290524 | Full Sequence
CTTCAAGGAATTAATTCTATATTCTAAAAACACAAATGATACTTCTAAAAAAAATCATGAATGGCATCAA
CTCTGAATCAAATCTTTGCAGATGCACCTACTTCTCATTTCCACTGTCACATCATTTTTCCAGATCTCGC
TGCCTGTTATGTGGCCCACAAACCAAGACACGTTTTATGGCCATTAAAGCTGGCTGATCGTCGCCAAACA
CCAAATACATATCAATATGTACATTCGAGAAAGAAGCGATCAAAGAAGCGTCTTCGGGCGAGTAGGAGAA
TGCGGAGGAGAAGGAGAACGAGCTGATCTAGTATCTCTCCACAATCCAATGCCAACTGACCAACTGGCCA
TATTCGGAGCAATTTGAAGCCAATTTCCATCGCCTGGCGATCGCTCCATTCTTGGCTATATGTTTTTCAC
CGTTCCCGGGGCCATTTTCAAAGACTCGTCGGTAAGATAAGATTGTGTCACTCGCTGTCTCTCTTCATTT
GTCGAAGAATGCTGAGGAATTTCGCGATGACGTCGGCGAGTATTTTGAAGAATGAGAATAATTTGTATTT
ATACGAAAATCAGTTAGTGGAATTTTCTACAAAAACATGTTATCTATAGATAATTTTGTTGCAAAATATG
TTGACTATGACAAAGATTGTATGTATATACCTTTAATGTATTCTCATTTTCTTATGTATTTATAATGGCA
ATGATGATACTGATGATATTTTAAGATGATGCCAGACCACAGGCTGATTTCTGCGTCTTTTGCCGAACGC
AGTGCATGTGCGGTTGTTGTTTTTTGGAATAGTTTCAATTTTCGGACTGTCCGCTTTGATTTCAGTTTCT
TGGCTTATTCAAAAAGCAAAGTAAAGCCAAAAAAGCGAGATGGCAATACCAAATGCGGCAAAACGGTAGT
GGAAGGAAAGGGGTGCGGGGCAGCGGAAGGAAGGGTGGGGCGGGGCGTGGCGGGGTCTGTGGCTGGGCGC
GACGTCACCGACGTTGGAGCCACTCCTTTGACCATGTGTGCGTGTGTGTATTATTCGTGTCTCGCCACTC
GCCGGTTGTTTTTTTCTTTTTATCTCGCTCTCTCTAGCGCCATCTCGTACGCATGCTCAACGCACCGCAT
GTTGCCGTGTCCTTTATGCGTCATTTTGGCTCGAAATAGGCAATTATTTAAACAAAGATTAGTCAACGAA
AACGCTAAAATAAATAAGTCTACAATATGGTTACTTATTGCCATGTGTGTGCAGCCAACGATAGCAACAA
AAGCAACAACACAGTGGCTTTCCCTCTTTCACTTTTTGTTTGCAAGCGCGTGCGAGCAAGACGGCACGAC
CGGCAAACGCAATTACGCTGACAAAGAGCAGACGAAGTTTTGGCCGAAAAACATCAAGGCGCCTGATACG
AATGCATTTGCAATAACAATTGCGATATTTAATATTGTTTATGAAGCTGTTTGACTTCAAAACACACAAA
AAAAAAAATAAAACAAATTATTTGAAAGAGAATTAGGAATCGGACAGCTTATCGTTACGGGCTAACAGCA
CACCGAGACGAAATAGCTTACCTGACGTCACAGCCTCTGGAAGAACTGCCGCCAAGCAGAGAGAGAGAGA
AAAAGAGGGAGAGCAGCTTAGACCGCATGTGCTTGTGTGTGAGGCGTCTCTCTCTTCGTCTCCTGTTTGC
GCAAACGCATAGACTGCACTGAGAAAATCGATTACCTATTTTTTATGAATGAATATTTGCACTATTACTA
TTCAAAACTATTAAGATAGCAATCACATTCAATAGCCAAATACTATACCACCTGAGCGATGCAACGAAAT
GATCAATTTGAGCAAAAATGCTGCATATTTAGGACGGCATCATTATAGAAATGCTTCTTGCTGTGTACTT
TTCTCTCGTCTGGCAGCTGTTTCGCCGTTATTGTTAAAACCGGCTTAAGTTAGGTGTGTTTTCTACGACT
AGTGATGCCCCTACTAGAAGATGTGTGTTGCACAAATGTCCCTGAATAACCAATTTGAAGTGCAGATAGC
AGTAAACGTAAGCTAATATGAATATTATTTAACTGTAATGTTTTAATATCGCTGGACATTACTAATAAAC
CCACTATAAACACATGTACATATGTATGTTTTGGCATACAATGAGTAGTTGGGGAAAAAATGTGTAAAAG
CACCGTGACCATCACAGCATAAAGATAACCAGCTGAAGTATCGAATATGAGTAACCCCCAAATTGAATCA
CATGCCGCAACTGATAGGACCCATGGAAGTACACTCTTCATGGCGATATACAAGACACACACAAGCACGA
ACACCCAGTTGCGGAGGAAATTCTCCGTAAATGAAAACCCAATCGGCGAACAATTCATACCCATATATGG
TAAAAGTTTTGAACGCGACTTGAGAGCGGAGAGCATTGCGGCTGATAAGGTTTTAGCGCTAAGCGGGCTT
TATAAAACGGGCTGCGGGACCAGTTTTCATATCACTACCGTTTGAGTTCTTGTGCTGTGTGGATACTCCT
CCCGACACAAAGCCGCTCCATCAGCCAGCAGTCGTCTAATCCAGAGACCCCGGATCGGGGTACCAACATG
GACGCACAAACACGACGACGTGAGCGTCGCGCTGAGAAACAAGCTCAATGGAAAGCTGCAAACGGTGGAT
CTCCTCCACATATGGCTTACCCATACGATGTTCCAGATTACGCTCCTCCAAGCTTGAATTCTGCAGATAT
CATGGACTATGTCTACTGTGGAACGGATCCGATTGGAGCTAGCGAGGATATCCTGTCCGTGTACGATGCC
GGCAGTGCCCCCGGCAATGGTCATTTCAGCCCGTCCTTTAACGGCTTTAATATTGGAACGACGGACCCCG
AGTACGTCGAACTGGTCCCGGTCCTGGCTGATGGAGGTGAACATTTTGGAGTGAGCTCCGTCGCCTTTGA
TGATTATGAGGAATTGTTGTGGATGGGAAATCAAGGAGGACATGTGACCAGCTATTATACCAATAGCATG
CAAAAATATACCAGCTTCCAAGTGCATGCTACGGATATCGTCCGTGATATTAGCACGTTGGATAGCGGCG
TCTTGGCCCTGACCCAAACGAGCTTGCGCCACCAAATTCGTCGCGGCTTGCCGAAATTCACGTTTAAGAG
CAATAATATGAAAGAAATGGTCTCCATGTTGCAACTGTCGCCCCACCGCTTGGTGATGGCTGGCTTGCAA
GATGAACTGATTGATTTTGATTTGCGTACCCTGAAAGAGACGCGTATTGAACACGTCGGCGCTGGAGGCT
GTACCGTCTTGCGTAAAAACTCGCGCTACTTGTTCGCTGGAGATCAATTGGGCACCGTTACCCTGCGTGA
TTTGAATTCCTTGTCCGTGCAACATACCATTAAAACCCATACGAATATTCTGAGCGATTTTTCCGTGCAA
GGCAACTTGCTGATTAGTTGTGGCTACAGCGGAAGGCAAAATAACCTGGCCATCGACCGCTTCCTAATGG
TCTACGATCTGCGCATGCTGCGCCTGATCGCGCCCATTCAAGTGATGATTGATCCGCAGATGTTGAAGTT
CCTGCCATCGCTGACATCCCAACTGGCCGTCGTGTCCAGCTACGGCCAGGTTCAGCTGGTGGACACTGTG
GAGCTCAGCGAGCCGCGAGTATCCATGTACCAGATCAACACCAACGGCAGCCAGTGCCTCAGCTTCGACA
TTAGCTCCTCTTCACAGGCCATGGCATTTGGGGACCAGTCGGGCCACATCAACATGATTGCCGCTGTACA
AACGCCTCAGCCGCAGTTCAATCTCTACTCGCGAAGCACAGAGTTTGCGGACGTGGTGCCACAGCTGCCG
ATGGTCTCCATTACGGACACCAACTTTCCGCTATCGTCGGTCATGCTACCGCACTTGACGACGGGCACAC
AATGGTTCTCAGATTGGCCGGAGGAACTGCTGCGCTACCGCTACCACAGACCCAAGACCATTGATCCCGA
AGTGCTGAGCAACATGAAAATGCAGGGACCGATTGGATACTCGCCAAACCCACGCACCGCCCGTCGTAAT
CAAATTCCGTACGTGATTGAGCAGGGCGGCGTGTGCAGTCCGAACGGAAATGGAACTGCGGCGGCGACCA
AGGCGGAGAACGGTGTGAAAATCATTCCACGGCGGTATCGCAAAGTCGAGCTGAAGTACACGAAGCTGGG
CACCCAGGACTTTGACTTTGACCAGCATAATCAAACATGTTTCGCGGGGCTGGAGGCAACGCTACCGAAC
TCCTACTGCAATGCTATGCTACAGATTTTGTATTTCACCGACGCGCTTCGCGTGAAGCTGCTGGAGCATT
CGTGCATCAAGGAGTTTTGCCTGTCCTGCGAACTAGGGTTCCTCTTCAACATGCTGGATAAAAGTACCGC
TTCTTCACCTTGCCAGGCCAGCAATTTCCTGCGATCTTTCCGCACTGTGCCAGAGGCCTCGGCACTGGGA
TTGATTCTCACCGACCGCTCATCGAACGTCAATCTAATATCGCTGATACAGAACTGGAACCGATTCATTT
TGCATCAAATGCATTACGAAATATTCGATTCTAGCAAGAACGCATCCACCTACAGCGGATCTGTGCAAAC
ATCAACGAACGCGGAAAACGCGGGCTCTTCAGAAACAAGTGGCTCCTCGGACCTTTACGATTCCATAAGT
GATGAGAACTCCAAGGAGGACGATCGGGAACGCAGTAAGATCAACGCAGAAACTGACATCAGTAAGATCT
TTGGGACCAAGCAAATCTGTATAAACCGCTGCATCAAATGCCAAGAAGAGAAGATAAAGGAAAGCATTCT
ACTTGCCTGCAATTTGTCGTATCCCAACCACATCAAAGATAGTGATCAGTATTTCAACTTTGGCACCATT
TTGAAGCGATCTCTCAGCTCCGAGAAGAGTATTCAGGCCTTCTGCGAGAGATGTAAGAAGTTTTCGCCAA
CCAATCAGAGCGTGAAGGTGACTTCGCTTCCGCAAATTCTGTCCATTAACTGTGGCCTCAACAACGAAAA
AGACATTACCTTCCTGAAGCGCCAGCTCAATCGCTGCAGCGAAAAGACGACTGTTGATGCGGCCGCTTCC
TTGAGCACAAGCAAGCCGTGTCGATATGGAGCCAACTGTTCGCGAAGTGACTGCCATTTCATGCATCCGG
ATCGAAAATCTCCATCGCACACAAGCCAACCGAATGCTGTCAACAATTCTCCCAATGGACGCCAAAAGTC
CTGGTTTCCCCTTACATTTACTATGGGCATCAATGACCAAGGTGAGGTGCAGGTGCAAACTCAATCAGAT
GCAAGCAGTGGCAAATCGGAACAGGAGGAGGAAACGGAAAAGCCACCAACAAAGGGCTTGGACAACAATC
GGATGTACGCGCTGCATGCCGTGGTGTGCCAAGTCGATGATGGTACCCAAAAGAACTTGGTATCGTTGAT
AAATGTGCAGCGGCCATACCACACCATGAAACTGGCTGAATCTGCAGATGACCCTCAGAGTCAATGGTAT
ATTTTTAATGATTTTAGCATATCGCCCGTTTCGCCACAAGAATCGGTATGGTTCACATTGGATTGGAAAG
TTCCTTGCATACTCTTCTACAGACACGTAGAGGATGACTCTGAGTCTGCTAGTACTACTAGCTCGACCGT
CACGGAAAGTGAAGAAACCATTCCATCAGAGAGCAGCAGCGGCTCGCCAACAAATCTATCCAACCCTTTT
CTAGAGGAAATTGTGAGTCCTATGCTAGGCAACTTAAGTGCAGACGCCACGCTGCAGCCCCTGCAGTCAG
ATGAAATGCCGCAGTCGGGTGATCTGGTCGCAATGGATGCCGAGTTCGTTACCCTAAATCCAGAGGAAAA
TGAGATTCGCCCGGATGGCAAAACGGCGACCATTAAGCCATGCCACATGAGTGTGGCCCGGATTTCATGT
ATACGAGGACAAGGCCCGGCTGAAGGAGTTCCATTCATGGACGATTACATATCCACCCAGGAGAAGGTCG
TGGACTACCTAACTCAGTTCTCGGGAATCAAGCCTGGCGACTTGGACGCTAACTTCAGCAAAAAGCGACT
GACTGCCTTGGAGTACTCAGAACAGAAATTAGAATACCTCGTTGACGTAGGAGTAATATTTGTCGGACAT
GGTCTGAAGAACGACTTTAGGGTCATAAACATCTATGTACCGTCGGAGCAGATAATAGATACGGTGCACC
TGTTTCACATGCCACATCATCGCATGGTTTCCCTAAGATTTCTAGCCTGGCATTTCTTGGGTACTAAGAT
TCAGTCCGAGACGCACGACTCCATCGAAGATGCACGGACCACTCTGCAGCTCTACAAGCACTATTTGAAG
CTGCAGGAGGAGAAGAAGTTTGCCAACGCTCTCAAGAATCTTTACGAACGCGGAAAGCAGCTGCAGTGGA
AGGTTCCAGAGGACTGACCGCGGTTCGAAGGTAAGCCTATCCCTAACCCTCTCCTCGGTCTCGATTCTAC
GCGTACCGGTCATCATCACCATCACCATTGAGTTTAAACCCGCTGATCAGCCTCGACTGTGCCTTCTAAG
GCCTGAGCTCGCTGATCAGCCTCGATCGAGGATCCAGACATGATAAGATACATTGATGAGTTTGGACAAA
CCACAACTAGAATGCAGTGAAAAAAATGCTTTATTTGTGAAATTTGTGATGCTATTGCTTTATTTGTAAC
CATTATAAGCTGCAATAAACAAGTTAACAACAACAATTGCATTCATTTTATGTTTCAGGTTCAGGGGGAG
GTGTGGGAGGTTTTTTAAAGCAAGTAAAACCTCTACAAATGTGGTATGGCTGATTATGATCAGTCGACCG
ATGCCCTTGAGAGCCTTCAACCCAGTCAGCTCCTTCCGGTGGGCGCGGGGCATGACTATCGTCGCCGCAC
TTATGACTGTCTTCTTTATCATGCAACTCGTAGGACAGGTGCCGGCAGCGCTCTGGGTCATTTTCGGCGA
GGACCGCTTTCGCTGGAGCGCGACGATGATCGGCCTGTCGCTTGCGGTATTCGGAATCTTGCACGCCCTC
GCTCAAGCCTTCGTCACTGGTCCCGCCACCAAACGTTTCGGCGAGAAGCAGGCCATTATCGCCGGCATGG
CGGCCGACGCGCTGGGCTACGTCTTGCTGGCGTTCGCGACGCGAGGCTGGATGGCCTTCCCCATTATGAT
TCTTCTCGCTTCCGGCGGCATCGGGATGCCCGCGTTGCAGGCCATGCTGTCCAGGCAGGTAGATGACGAC
CATCAGGGACAGCTTCAAGGATCGCTCGCGGCTCTTACCAGCCAGCAAAAGGCCAGGAACCGTAAAAAGG
CCGCGTTGCTGGCGTTTTTCCATAGGCTCCGCCCCCCTGACGAGCATCACAAAAATCGACGCTCAAGTCA
GAGGTGGCGAAACCCGACAGGACTATAAAGATACCAGGCGTTTCCCCCTGGAAGCTCCCTCGTGCGCTCT
CCTGTTCCGACCCTGCCGCTTACCGGATACCTGTCCGCCTTTCTCCCTTCGGGAAGCGTGGCGCTTTCTC
AATGCTCACGCTGTAGGTATCTCAGTTCGGTGTAGGTCGTTCGCTCCAAGCTGGGCTGTGTGCACGAACC
CCCCGTTCAGCCCGACCGCTGCGCCTTATCCGGTAACTATCGTCTTGAGTCCAACCCGGTAAGACACGAC
TTATCGCCACTGGCAGCAGCCACTGGTAACAGGATTAGCAGAGCGAGGTATGTAGGCGGTGCTACAGAGT
TCTTGAAGTGGTGGCCTAACTACGGCTACACTAGAAGGACAGTATTTGGTATCTGCGCTCTGCTGAAGCC
AGTTACCTTCGGAAAAAGAGTTGGTAGCTCTTGATCCGGCAAACAAACCACCGCTGGTAGCGGTGGTTTT
TTTGTTTGCAAGCAGCAGATTACGCGCAGAAAAAAAGGATCTCAAGAAGATCCTTTGATCTTTTCTACGG
GGTCTGACGCTCAGTGGAACGAAAACTCACGTTAAGGGATTTTGGTCATGAGATTATCAAAAAGGATCTT
CACCTAGATCCTTTTAAATTAAAAATGAAGTTTTAAATCAATCTAAAGTATATATGAGTAAACTTGGTCT
GACAGTTACCAATGCTTAATCAGTGAGGCACCTATCTCAGCGATCTGTCTATTTCGTTCATCCATAGTTG
CCTGACTCCCCGTCGTGTAGATAACTACGATACGGGAGGGCTTACCATCTGGCCCCAGTGCTGCAATGAT
ACCGCGAGACCCACGCTCACCGGCTCCAGATTTATCAGCAATAAACCAGCCAGCCGGAAGGGCCGAGCGC
AGAAGTGGTCCTGCAACTTTATCCGCCTCCATCCAGTCTATTAATTGTTGCCGGGAAGCTAGAGTAAGTA
GTTCGCCAGTTAATAGTTTGCGCAACGTTGTTGCCATTGCTGCAGGCATCGTGGTGTCACGCTCGTCGTT
TGGTATGGCTTCATTCAGCTCCGGTTCCCAACGATCAAGGCGAGTTACATGATCCCCCATGTTGTGCAAA
AAAGCGGTTAGCTCCTTCGGTCCTCCGATCGTTGTCAGAAGTAAGTTGGCCGCAGTGTTATCACTCATGG
TTATGGCAGCACTGCATAATTCTCTTACTGTCATGCCATCCGTAAGATGCTTTTCTGTGACTGGTGAGTA
CTCAACCAAGTCATTCTGAGAATAGTGTATGCGGCGACCGAGTTGCTCTTGCCCGGCGTCAACACGGGAT
AATACCGCGCCACATAGCAGAACTTTAAAAGTGCTCATCATTGGAAAACGTTCTTCGGGGCGAAAACTCT
CAAGGATCTTACCGCTGTTGAGATCCAGTTCGATGTAACCCACTCGTGCACCCAACTGATCTTCAGCATC
TTTTACTTTCACCAGCGTTTCTGGGTGAGCAAAAACAGGAAGGCAAAATGCCGCAAAAAAGGGAATAAGG
GCGACACGGAAATGTTGAATACTCATACTCTTCCTTTTTCAATATTATTGAAGCATTTATCAGGGTTATT
GTCTCATGAGCGGATACATATTTGAATGTATTTAGAAAAATAAACAAATAGGGGTTCCGCGCACATTTCC
CCGAAAAGTGCCACCTGACGTCTAAGAAACCATTATTATCATGACATTAACCTATAAAAATAGGCGTATC
ACGAGGCCCTTTCGT
Features (pLannotate 1.2.2; 11 found; start..end, strand, type, name):
     56..2568    +  promoter       Ac5 promoter: Drosophila melanogaster actin 5C promoter
   2588..2653    +  CDS            N (fragment): REGN_LAMBD - Experimental evidence at protein level: Swiss-Prot protein existence level 1. Plays a role as a transcriptional antitermination factor that allows the virus to initiate its lytic phase. Activates expression of the delayed viral early genes by modifying host RNA polymerase (RNAP) into a form that is resistant to termination signals. This antitermination function requires the host NusA protein which serves to stabilize the interaction between antitermination protein N and host RNA polymerase. From Escherichia phage lambda (Bacteriophage lambda).
   2678..2704    +  CDS            3xHA (fragment): three tandem HA epitope tags
   2732..6454    +  CDS            PAN2: PAN2_DROME - Experimental evidence at protein level: Swiss-Prot protein existence level 1. Catalytic subunit of the poly(A)-nuclease (PAN) deadenylation complex, one of two cytoplasmic mRNA deadenylases involved in general and miRNA-mediated mRNA turnover. PAN specifically shortens poly(A) tails of RNA and the activity is stimulated by poly(A)-binding protein (PABP). PAN deadenylation is followed by rapid degradation of the shortened mRNA tails by the CCR4-NOT complex. Deadenylated mRNAs are then degraded by two alternative mechanisms, namely exosome-mediated 3'-5' exonucleolytic degradation,
   6470..6511    +  CDS            V5 tag: epitope tag from simian virus 5
   6611..6745    -  polyA_signal   SV40 poly(A) signal: SV40 polyadenylation signal
   6768..6852    -  CDS            large T antigen (fragment): large T antigen from SV40 (simian virus 40)
   6853..7323    +  CDS            TcR (fragment): tetracycline efflux protein; tet; confers resistance to tetracycline
   7367..7955    -  rep_origin     ori: high-copy-number ColE1/pMB1/pBR322/pUC origin of replication
   8126..8986    -  CDS            AmpR: β-lactamase; bla; confers resistance to ampicillin, carbenicillin, and related antibiotics
   8987..9091    -  promoter       AmpR promoter: bla
