[The description below was written by a language model from this plasmid's Addgene catalogue record and pLannotate feature annotations shown in this document.]
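Description:
pAc5.1B-lambdaN-HA-DmPAN2-K1124EY1127EK1131E-dsRNAres_Y is a 9.2 kb insect-cell expression plasmid. The catalogue lists its backbone as unknown, but the name and annotated parts point to a pAc5.1-type vector. It is propagated in E. coli through a ColE1/pUC-family origin and selected with ampicillin via the bla gene and its own promoter. The catalogue describes the plasmid as low copy even though the origin is annotated as a high-copy type. A remnant of a tetracycline resistance gene is also annotated, but it is only a fragment and is unlikely to be functional.

Expression is driven by the Drosophila melanogaster actin 5C promoter, a strong constitutive promoter commonly used in fly cell lines. The open reading frame begins with a short fragment of the bacteriophage lambda N protein, followed by an HA epitope (annotated as a partial match to 3xHA) and then the full D. melanogaster PAN2 coding sequence. PAN2 is the catalytic subunit of the PAN2–PAN3 poly(A) nuclease deadenylation complex. A V5 tag sequence lies just downstream of PAN2; the record does not show whether it is in frame and translated. An SV40 polyadenylation signal follows.

The lambda N peptide is the standard handle for tethering a protein to reporter mRNAs carrying BoxB hairpins, and the HA tag allows detection or immunoprecipitation. According to the name, the insert carries three charge-reversing or acidic substitutions (K1124E, Y1127E, K1131E) and is dsRNA-resistant. This suggests it was recoded to escape RNAi directed against the endogenous transcript, as in knockdown-and-complementation experiments. The associated work concerns recruitment of PAN2 by the PAN3 dimer, but the record does not state the specific effect of these mutations.
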