Addgene plasmid #148077: pAc5.1B-lambdaN-HA-DmPAN2-K1124EY1127EK1131E-dsRNAres_Y
Purpose: Insect Expression of DmPAN2-K1124EY1127EK1131E-dsRNAres
Depositing lab: Elisa Izaurralde. Depositing organization: Max Planck Institute for Developmental Biology. Publication: An asymmetric PAN3 dimer recruits a single PAN2 exonuclease to mediate mRNA deadenylation and decay. Jonas S, Christie M, Peter D, Bhandari D, Loh B, Huntzinger E, Weichenrieder O, Izaurralde E. Nat Struct Mol Biol. 2014 Jul;21(7):599-608. doi: 10.1038/nsmb.2837. Epub 2014 Jun 1. PubMed 24880343.
Backbone
  Vector backbone: Unknown
  Vector type: Insect Expression
Growth in bacteria
  Bacterial resistance: Ampicillin, 100 μg/mL
  Growth temperature: 37°C
  Growth strain: DH5alpha
  Copy number: Low Copy
Gene/Insert
  Gene/Insert name: DmPAN2-K1124EY1127EK1131E-dsRNAres
  Species: D. melanogaster (fly)
  Entrez Gene: PAN2 (a.k.a. Dmel_CG8232, A1Z7K9, CG8232, Dmel\CG8232, Pan2, pan2)
  Cloning method: Unknown
Terms and licenses: Academic/Nonprofit Terms; Industry Terms: Not Available to Industry
Depositor comments: ORF extracted from NCBI: LP04771 Plasmids from this collection were made available to the research community and donated after the lab closed. Please note that the sequence provided by the depositing laboratory may be theoretical/predicted or based on Sanger sequencing results. There may be discrepancies between sequencing results obtained by Addgene and the depositor sequence. If an Addgene verified sequence is not available, please contact before placing your order to request that our lab fully sequence the plasmid.
How to cite: pAc5.1B-lambdaN-HA-DmPAN2-K1124EY1127EK1131E-dsRNAres_Y was a gift from Elisa Izaurralde (Addgene plasmid # 148077 ; http://n2t.net/addgene:148077 ; RRID:Addgene_148077)
